>Addgene plasmid #36969 | NC14 pGLUE FBXW11 | addgene partial sequence | sequence record 48805 | CMV-F 5'-CGCAAATGGGCGGTAGGCGTG-3'
TCTGGCTACTGAGAACCACTGCTTACTGGCTTATCGAAATTAATACGACTCACTATAGGGAGACCCAAGC
TTGGTACCGAGCTCGGATCGATTTAATTAAGCCACCATGGACGAGAAGACCACCGGCTGGCGGGGCGGCC
ACGTGGTGGAGGGCCTGGCCGGCGAGCTGGAGCAGCTGCGGGCCCGGCTGGAGCACCACCCCCAGGGCCA
GCGGGAGCCCGGCGGAAGCCCCGGTGGCGAGAACCTGTACTTCCAGGGCGCAAGCTACCCCTACGACGTG
CCCGACTACGCCAAGCGGCGGTGGAAGAAGAACTTCATCGCCGTGAGCGCCGCCAACCGGTTCAAGAAGA
TCAGCAGCAGCGGCGCCCTGATTGATGGGGGATCTGGCCCCGGCGGCGGCGCGCCTATGGAGCCCGACTC
GGTGATTGAGGACAAGACCATCGAGCTCATGATAAGTAATGGAACATCATCTGTGATCGTCTCCAGAAAG
AGGCCATCAGAAGGAAACTATCAAAAAGAAAAAGACTTGTGTATTAAATATTTTGACCAGTGGTCTGAAT
CAGATCAAGTGGAATTTGTGGAACATCTTATTTCACGAATGTGTCATTATCAGCATGGACATATTAACTC
TTACCTGAAGCCCATGTTGCAGCGGGACTTTATTACCGCTTTACCAGAGCAAGGCTTAGATCACATAGCA
GAAAACATTCTTTCGTACCTGGATGCCAGGTCTCTGTGTGCAGCAGAGCTGGTATGTAAAGAATGGCAGC
GAGTGATCTCAGAAGGAATG
