[The description below was written by a language model from this plasmid's Addgene catalogue record.]
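Description:
NC14 pGLUE FBXW11 is a mammalian expression plasmid built on the pGLUE tandem-affinity purification backbone (about 5.5 kb without insert). It carries the human FBXW11 coding sequence, also known as beta-TrCP2, HOS or BTRC2, as an insert of roughly 1.6 kb. The insert was placed by restriction cloning between AscI and NotI sites, both of which remain intact, so the open reading frame can be excised or exchanged. The plasmid is maintained in E. coli as a high-copy construct under ampicillin selection, and a puromycin marker allows selection of transfected mammalian cells, including stable lines. No feature table accompanies the record, so the specific replication origin, polyadenylation signal and the regulatory elements driving the puromycin marker are not stated.

Expression is driven by the CMV promoter, a strong constitutive promoter in most mammalian cell lines. The backbone contributes three N-terminal tags fused to FBXW11: a streptag, an HA epitope and a CBP tag. CBP here most likely denotes calmodulin-binding peptide, although the record does not spell it out. The two affinity tags allow sequential capture and gentle elution on separate resins, which reduces nonspecific background. The HA epitope provides a handle for detection by immunoblot, immunoprecipitation or immunofluorescence.

FBXW11 is an F-box/WD40 protein that acts as the substrate-recognition subunit of an SCF ubiquitin ligase. The construct is therefore suited to isolating FBXW11-containing complexes from mammalian cells and identifying interaction partners or substrates, typically by mass spectrometry. The associated publication concerns regulation of NRF2 degradation through competitive binding of WTX to KEAP1, which is consistent with use in protein interaction studies of ubiquitin ligase adaptors.
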