Addgene plasmid #36969: NC14 pGLUE FBXW11
Depositing lab: Randall Moon. Depositing organization: University of Washington. Publication: Wilms tumor gene on X chromosome (WTX) inhibits degradation of NRF2 protein through competitive binding to KEAP1 protein. Camp ND, James RG, Dawson DW, Yan F, Davison JM, Houck SA, Tang X, Zheng N, Major MB, Moon RT. J Biol Chem. 2012 Feb 24;287(9):6539-50. Epub 2012 Jan 3. 10.1074/jbc.M111.316471 PubMed 22215675.
Backbone
  Vector backbone: pGLUE
  Backbone manufacturer: Moon Lab Plasmid available from Addgene (plasmid #15100)
  Backbone size w/o insert (bp): 5500
  Vector type: Mammalian Expression
  Selectable markers: Puromycin
Growth in bacteria
  Bacterial resistance: Ampicillin, 100 μg/mL
  Growth temperature: 37°C
  Growth strain: DH5alpha
  Copy number: High Copy
Gene/Insert
  Gene/Insert name: FBXW11 (alt names: beta-TrCP2; HOS; BTRC2)
  Species: H. sapiens (human)
  Insert size (bp): 1600
  Entrez Gene: FBXW11 (a.k.a. BTRC2, BTRCP2, FBW1B, FBXW1B, Fbw11, Hos, NEDJED)
  Promoter: CMV
  Tag / fusion protein: streptag (N terminal on backbone); HA (N terminal on backbone); CBP tag (N terminal on backbone)
  Cloning method: Restriction Enzyme; 5′ cloning site AscI (not destroyed); 3′ cloning site NotI (not destroyed)
  Sequencing primers: 5′ CMV-F
Terms and licenses: Academic/Nonprofit Terms; Industry Terms: Not Available to Industry
Depositor comments: Learn more about the pGLUE tandem-affinity purification plasmid backbone at http://www.addgene.org/15100/ .
How to cite: NC14 pGLUE FBXW11 was a gift from Randall Moon (Addgene plasmid # 36969 ; http://n2t.net/addgene:36969 ; RRID:Addgene_36969)
